Addgene plasmid #208066: p11d-tRPA (MSW#111)
Purpose: expression of human Replication Protein A in E. coli
Depositing lab: Marc Wold. Depositing organization: University of Iowa. Publication: Recombinant replication protein A: expression, complex formation, and functional characterization. Henricksen LA, Umbricht CB, Wold MS. J Biol Chem. 1994 Apr 15;269(15):11121-32. PubMed 8157639.
Backbone
  Vector backbone: pET11d
  Backbone manufacturer: MilliporeSigma
  Vector type: Bacterial Expression
Growth in bacteria
  Bacterial resistance: Ampicillin, 100 μg/mL
  Growth temperature: 37°C
  Growth strain: DH5alpha
  Copy number: High Copy
Gene/Insert
  Gene/Insert name: RPA1, RPA2, RPA3 (alt name: RPA70, RPA32, RPA14)
  Species: H. sapiens (human)
  Mutation: RPA32 has a point mutation Thr88(ACC) -> Ile(ATC)
  Entrez Gene: RPA1 (a.k.a. HSSB, MST075, PFBMFT6, REPA1, RF-A, RP-A, RPA70); RPA3 (a.k.a. REPA3, RP-A p14); RPA2 (a.k.a. REPA2, RP-A p32, RP-A p34, RPA32)
  Cloning method: Restriction Enzyme; 5′ cloning site Unknown (unknown if destroyed)
Terms and licenses: Academic/Nonprofit Terms; Industry Terms: Not Available to Industry
Depositor comments: Contains a single T7 RNA polymerase promoter followed by RPA70, RPA14 and RPA32. (Each gene has Shine-Delgarno ribosome binding site.) Induction with IPTGexpresses RPA70, RPA14 and RPA32 which form reconbinant RPA complex.
How to cite: p11d-tRPA (MSW#111) was a gift from Marc Wold (Addgene plasmid # 208066 ; http://n2t.net/addgene:208066 ; RRID:Addgene_208066)
