[The description below was written by a language model from this plasmid's Addgene catalogue record and pLannotate feature annotations shown in this document.]
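Description:
p11d-tRPA (MSW#111) is a bacterial expression plasmid built on the pET11d backbone for producing the human heterotrimeric single-stranded-DNA-binding complex Replication Protein A in E. coli. The 9.7 kb sequence carries the usual pBR322-derived maintenance elements: a ColE1/pMB1-type origin with the adjacent bom region and rop gene, and a β-lactamase gene under its own promoter for ampicillin selection. The catalogue lists it as high copy, although rop is normally associated with reduced copy number. Several short tetracycline-resistance fragments and a tet promoter remnant are leftovers of the pBR322 lineage rather than a functional marker. A lacI gene with its own promoter supplies lac repressor.

The payload is a synthetic polycistronic operon. A single T7 promoter, immediately followed by a lac operator, drives one transcript encoding RPA1 (RPA70), then RPA3 (RPA14), then RPA2 (RPA32), ending at a T7 terminator. Each open reading frame is preceded by its own copy of the T7 gene 10 ribosome binding site, so the three subunits are translated independently from the shared message. Small polylinker fragments between the genes reflect the stepwise subcloning. No affinity tag is recorded. The short T7 gene 10-related matches annotated just upstream of the terminator lie downstream of RPA2 and appear to be backbone-derived sequence rather than a fusion. The RPA32 subunit carries a Thr88-to-Ile point mutation.

In a host supplying T7 RNA polymerase, IPTG relieves lac repression and the co-expressed subunits assemble into recombinant RPA. This allows purification of the complex for biochemical studies of DNA replication, repair and the DNA damage response.
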