Features (pLannotate 1.2.2; 26 found; start..end, strand, type, name):
    104..208     +  promoter       AmpR promoter: bla
    209..1069    +  CDS            AmpR: β-lactamase; bla; confers resistance to ampicillin, carbenicillin, and related antibiotics
   1240..1828    +  rep_origin     ori: high-copy-number ColE1/pMB1/pBR322/pUC origin of replication
   2014..2156    -  misc_feature   bom: basis of mobility region from pBR322
   2258..2449    -  CDS            rop: Rop protein, which maintains plasmids at low copy number; rop
   2466..2846    +  CDS            YPB1_ECOLX: Protein predicted: Swiss-Prot protein existence level 4. From Escherichia coli.
   3088..3712    -  CDS            TcR (fragment): tetracycline efflux protein; tet; confers resistance to tetracycline
   3727..3748    -  protein_bind   CAP binding site: CAP binding activates transcription in the presence of cAMP. E. coli catabolite activator protein
   3761..4843    -  CDS            lacI: lac repressor; lacI; The lac repressor binds to the lac operator to inhibit transcription in E. coli. This inhibition can be relieved by adding lactose or isopropyl-β-D-thiogalactopyranoside (IPTG).
   4844..4921    -  promoter       lacI promoter: lacI
   4929..5208    -  CDS            TcR (fragment): tetracycline efflux protein; tet; confers resistance to tetracycline
   5230..5248    +  promoter       T7 promoter: promoter for bacteriophage T7 RNA polymerase
   5249..5273    +  protein_bind   lac operator: The lac repressor binds to the lac operator to inhibit transcription in E. coli. This inhibition can be relieved by adding lactose or isopropyl-β-D-thiogalactopyranoside (IPTG). lac repressor encoded by lacI
   5288..5310    +  RBS            RBS: efficient ribosome binding site from bacteriophage T7 gene 10 (Olins and Rangwala, 1989)
   5317..7164    +  CDS            RPA1 (sequence withheld): RFA1_HUMAN - Also known as REPA1, RPA70. Experimental evidence at protein level: Swiss-Prot protein existence level 1. As part of the heterotrimeric replication protein A complex (RPA/RP-A), binds and stabilizes single-stranded DNA intermediates, that form during DNA replication or upon DNA stress. It prevents their reannealing and in parallel, recruits and activates different proteins and complexes involved in DNA metabolism (PubMed:27723720, PubMed:27723717). Thereby, it plays an essential role both in DNA replication and the cellular response to DNA damage (PubMed:9430682). In the cellular
   7641..7669    -  misc_feature   MCS (fragment): pBluescript multiple cloning site
   7677..7699    +  RBS            RBS: efficient ribosome binding site from bacteriophage T7 gene 10 (Olins and Rangwala, 1989)
   7706..8068    +  CDS            RPA3 (sequence withheld): RFA3_HUMAN - Also known as REPA3, RPA14. Experimental evidence at protein level: Swiss-Prot protein existence level 1. As part of the heterotrimeric replication protein A complex (RPA/RP-A), binds and stabilizes single-stranded DNA intermediates that form during DNA replication or upon DNA stress. It prevents their reannealing and in parallel, recruits and activates different proteins and complexes involved in DNA metabolism. Thereby, it plays an essential role both in DNA replication and the cellular response to DNA damage (PubMed:9430682). In the cellular response to DNA damage, the RPA comp
   8370..8397    +  misc_feature   MCS (fragment): pUC18/19 multiple cloning site
   8407..8429    +  RBS            RBS: efficient ribosome binding site from bacteriophage T7 gene 10 (Olins and Rangwala, 1989)
   8437..9246    +  CDS            RPA2 (sequence withheld): RFA2_HUMAN - Also known as REPA2, RPA32, RPA34. Experimental evidence at protein level: Swiss-Prot protein existence level 1. As part of the heterotrimeric replication protein A complex (RPA/RP-A), binds and stabilizes single-stranded DNA intermediates, that form during DNA replication or upon DNA stress. It prevents their reannealing and in parallel, recruits and activates different proteins and complexes involved in DNA metabolism. Thereby, it plays an essential role both in DNA replication and the cellular response to DNA damage. In the cellular response to DNA damage, the RPA complex contr
   9320..9369    +  CDS            SET1 (fragment): solubility-enhancement tag derived from T7 phage gene 10B
   9373..9422    +  CDS            SET1 (fragment): solubility-enhancement tag derived from T7 phage gene 10B
   9430..9477    +  terminator     T7 terminator: transcription terminator for bacteriophage T7 RNA polymerase
   9500..9604    -  CDS            TcR (fragment): tetracycline efflux protein; tet; confers resistance to tetracycline
   9652..9680    -  promoter       tet promoter: E. coli promoter for tetracycline efflux protein gene
>Addgene plasmid #208066 | p11d-tRPA (MSW#111) | addgene full sequence | sequence record 413703 | Addgene NGS Result
TTCTTGAAGACGAAAGGGCCTCGTGATACGCCTATTTTTATAGGTTAATGTCATGATAATAATGGTTTCT
TAGACGTCAGGTGGCACTTTTCGGGGAAATGTGCGCGGAACCCCTATTTGTTTATTTTTCTAAATACATT
CAAATATGTATCCGCTCATGAGACAATAACCCTGATAAATGCTTCAATAATATTGAAAAAGGAAGAGTAT
GAGTATTCAACATTTCCGTGTCGCCCTTATTCCCTTTTTTGCGGCATTTTGCCTTCCTGTTTTTGCTCAC
CCAGAAACGCTGGTGAAAGTAAAAGATGCTGAAGATCAGTTGGGTGCACGAGTGGGTTACATCGAACTGG
ATCTCAACAGCGGTAAGATCCTTGAGAGTTTTCGCCCCGAAGAACGTTTTCCAATGATGAGCACTTTTAA
AGTTCTGCTATGTGGCGCGGTATTATCCCGTGTTGACGCCGGGCAAGAGCAACTCGGTCGCCGCATACAC
TATTCTCAGAATGACTTGGTTGAGTACTCACCAGTCACAGAAAAGCATCTTACGGATGGCATGACAGTAA
GAGAATTATGCAGTGCTGCCATAACCATGAGTGATAACACTGCGGCCAACTTACTTCTGACAACGATCGG
AGGACCGAAGGAGCTAACCGCTTTTTTGCACAACATGGGGGATCATGTAACTCGCCTTGATCGTTGGGAA
CCGGAGCTGAATGAAGCCATACCAAACGACGAGCGTGACACCACGATGCCTGCAGCAATGGCAACAACGT
TGCGCAAACTATTAACTGGCGAACTACTTACTCTAGCTTCCCGGCAACAATTAATAGACTGGATGGAGGC
GGATAAAGTTGCAGGACCACTTCTGCGCTCGGCCCTTCCGGCTGGCTGGTTTATTGCTGATAAATCTGGA
GCCGGTGAGCGTGGGTCTCGCGGTATCATTGCAGCACTGGGGCCAGATGGTAAGCCCTCCCGTATCGTAG
TTATCTACACGACGGGGAGTCAGGCAACTATGGATGAACGAAATAGACAGATCGCTGAGATAGGTGCCTC
ACTGATTAAGCATTGGTAACTGTCAGACCAAGTTTACTCATATATACTTTAGATTGATTTAAAACTTCAT
TTTTAATTTAAAAGGATCTAGGTGAAGATCCTTTTTGATAATCTCATGACCAAAATCCCTTAACGTGAGT
TTTCGTTCCACTGAGCGTCAGACCCCGTAGAAAAGATCAAAGGATCTTCTTGAGATCCTTTTTTTCTGCG
CGTAATCTGCTGCTTGCAAACAAAAAAACCACCGCTACCAGCGGTGGTTTGTTTGCCGGATCAAGAGCTA
CCAACTCTTTTTCCGAAGGTAACTGGCTTCAGCAGAGCGCAGATACCAAATACTGTCCTTCTAGTGTAGC
CGTAGTTAGGCCACCACTTCAAGAACTCTGTAGCACCGCCTACATACCTCGCTCTGCTAATCCTGTTACC
AGTGGCTGCTGCCAGTGGCGATAAGTCGTGTCTTACCGGGTTGGACTCAAGACGATAGTTACCGGATAAG
GCGCAGCGGTCGGGCTGAACGGGGGGTTCGTGCACACAGCCCAGCTTGGAGCGAACGACCTACACCGAAC
TGAGATACCTACAGCGTGAGCTATGAGAAAGCGCCACGCTTCCCGAAGGGAGAAAGGCGGACAGGTATCC
GGTAAGCGGCAGGGTCGGAACAGGAGAGCGCACGAGGGAGCTTCCAGGGGGAAACGCCTGGTATCTTTAT
AGTCCTGTCGGGTTTCGCCACCTCTGACTTGAGCGTCGATTTTTGTGATGCTCGTCAGGGGGGCGGAGCC
TATGGAAAAACGCCAGCAACGCGGCCTTTTTACGGTTCCTGGCCTTTTGCTGGCCTTTTGCTCACATGTT
CTTTCCTGCGTTATCCCCTGATTCTGTGGATAACCGTATTACCGCCTTTGAGTGAGCTGATACCGCTCGC
CGCAGCCGAACGACCGAGCGCAGCGAGTCAGTGAGCGAGGAAGCGGAAGAGCGCCTGATGCGGTATTTTC
TCCTTACGCATCTGTGCGGTATTTCACACCGCATATATGGTGCACTCTCAGTACAATCTGCTCTGATGCC
GCATAGTTAAGCCAGTATACACTCCGCTATCGCTACGTGACTGGGTCATGGCTGCGCCCCGACACCCGCC
AACACCCGCTGACGCGCCCTGACGGGCTTGTCTGCTCCCGGCATCCGCTTACAGACAAGCTGTGACCGTC
TCCGGGAGCTGCATGTGTCAGAGGTTTTCACCGTCATCACCGAAACGCGCGAGGCAGCTGCGGTAAAGCT
CATCAGCGTGGTCGTGAAGCGATTCACAGATGTCTGCCTGTTCATCCGCGTCCAGCTCGTTGAGTTTCTC
CAGAAGCGTTAATGTCTGGCTTCTGATAAAGCGGGCCATGTTAAGGGCGGTTTTTTCCTGTTTGGTCACT
GATGCCTCCGTGTAAGGGGGATTTCTGTTCATGGGGGTAATGATACCGATGAAACGAGAGAGGATGCTCA
CGATACGGGTTACTGATGATGAACATGCCCGGTTACTGGAACGTTGTGAGGGTAAACAACTGGCGGTATG
GATGCGGCGGGACCAGAGAAAAATCACTCAGGGTCAATGCCAGCGCTTCGTTAATACAGATGTAGGTGTT
CCACAGGGTAGCCAGCAGCATCCTGCGATGCAGATCCGGAACATAATGGTGCAGGGCGCTGACTTCCGCG
TTTCCAGACTTTACGAAACACGGAAACCGAAGACCATTCATGTTGTTGCTCAGGTCGCAGACGTTTTGCA
GCAGCAGTCGCTTCACGTTCGCTCGCGTATCGGTGATTCATTCTGCTAACCAGTAAGGCAACCCCGCCAG
CCTAGCCGGGTCCTCAACGACAGGAGCACGATCATGCGCACCCGTGGCCAGGACCCAACGCTGCCCGAGA
TGCGCCGCGTGCGGCTGCTGGAGATGGCGGACGCGATGGATATGTTCTGCCAAGGGTTGGTTTGCGCATT
CACAGTTCTCCGCAAGAATTGATTGGCTCCAATTCTTGGAGTGGTGAATCCGTTAGCGAGGTGCCGCCGG
CTTCCATTCAGGTCGAGGTGGCCCGGCTCCATGCACCGCGACGCAACGCGGGGAGGCAGACAAGGTATAG
GGCGGCGCCTACAATCCATGCCAACCCGTTCCATGTGCTCGCCGAGGCGGCATAAATCGCCGTGACGATC
AGCGGTCCAGTGATCGAAGTTAGGCTGGTAAGAGCCGCGAGCGATCCTTGAAGCTGTCCCTGATGGTCGT
CATCTACCTGCCTGGACAGCATGGCCTGCAACGCGGGCATCCCGATGCCGCCGGAAGCGAGAAGAATCAT
AATGGGGAAGGCCATCCAGCCTCGCGTCGCGAACGCCAGCAAGACGTAGCCCAGCGCGTCGGCCGCCATG
CCGGCGATAATGGCCTGCTTCTCGCCGAAACGTTTGGTGGCGGGACCAGTGACGAAGGCTTGAGCGAGGG
CGTGCAAGATTCCGAATACCGCAAGCGACAGGCCGATCATCGTCGCGCTCCAGCGAAAGCGGTCCTCGCC
GAAAATGACCCAGAGCGCTGCCGGCACCTGTCCTACGAGTTGCATGATAAAGAAGACAGTCATAAGTGCG
GCGACGATAGTCATGCCCCGCGCCCACCGGAAGGAGCTGACTGGGTTGAAGGCTCTCAAGGGCATCGGTC
GAGATCCCGGTGCCTAATGAGTGAGCTAACTTACATTAATTGCGTTGCGCTCACTGCCCGCTTTCCAGTC
GGGAAACCTGTCGTGCCAGCTGCATTAATGAATCGGCCAACGCGCGGGGAGAGGCGGTTTGCGTATTGGG
CGCCAGGGTGGTTTTTCTTTTCACCAGTGAGACGGGCAACAGCTGATTGCCCTTCACCGCCTGGCCCTGA
GAGAGTTGCAGCAAGCGGTCCACGCTGGTTTGCCCCAGCAGGCGAAAATCCTGTTTGATGGTGGTTAACG
GCGGGATATAACATGAGCTGTCTTCGGTATCGTCGTATCCCACTACCGAGATATCCGCACCAACGCGCAG
CCCGGACTCGGTAATGGCGCGCATTGCGCCCAGCGCCATCTGATCGTTGGCAACCAGCATCGCAGTGGGA
ACGATGCCCTCATTCAGCATTTGCATGGTTTGTTGAAAACCGGACATGGCACTCCAGTCGCCTTCCCGTT
CCGCTATCGGCTGAATTTGATTGCGAGTGAGATATTTATGCCAGCCAGCCAGACGCAGACGCGCCGAGAC
AGAACTTAATGGGCCCGCTAACAGCGCGATTTGCTGGTGACCCAATGCGACCAGATGCTCCACGCCCAGT
CGCGTACCGTCTTCATGGGAGAAAATAATACTGTTGATGGGTGTCTGGTCAGAGACATCAAGAAATAACG
CCGGAACATTAGTGCAGGCAGCTTCCACAGCAATGGCATCCTGGTCATCCAGCGGATAGTTAATGATCAG
CCCACTGACGCGTTGCGCGAGAAGATTGTGCACCGCCGCTTTACAGGCTTCGACGCCGCTTCGTTCTACC
ATCGACACCACCACGCTGGCACCCAGTTGATCGGCGCGAGATTTAATCGCCGCGACAATTTGCGACGGCG
CGTGCAGGGCCAGACTGGAGGTGGCAACGCCAATCAGCAACGACTGTTTGCCCGCCAGTTGTTGTGCCAC
GCGGTTGGGAATGTAATTCAGCTCCGCCATCGCCGCTTCCACTTTTTCCCGCGTTTTCGCAGAAACGTGG
CTGGCCTGGTTCACCACGCGGGAAACGGTCTGATAAGAGACACCGGCATACTCTGCGACATCGTATAACG
TTACTGGTTTCACATTCACCACCCTGAATTGACTCTCTTCCGGGCGCTATCATGCCATACCGCGAAAGGT
TTTGCGCCATTCGATGGTGTCCGGGATCTCGACGCTCTCCCTTATGCGACTCCTGCATTAGGAAGCAGCC
CAGTAGTAGGTTGAGGCCGTTGAGCACCGCCGCCGCAAGGAATGGTGCATGCAAGGAGATGGCGCCCAAC
AGTCCCCCGGCCACGGGGCCTGCCACCATACCCACGCCGAAACAAGCGCTCATGAGCCCGAAGTGGCGAG
CCCGATCTTCCCCATCGGTGATGTCGGCGATATAGGCGCCAGCAACCGCACCTGTGGCGCCGGTGATGCC
GGCCACGATGCGTCCGGCGTAGAGGATCGAGATCTCGATCCCGCGAAATTAATACGACTCACTATAGGGG
AATTGTGAGCGGATAACAATTCCCCTCTAGAAATAATTTTGTTTAACTTTAAGAAGGAGATATACC
[1848 nt withheld, positions 5317-7164]
TGAGAGGAGCAGTGCCAATCGGGCAGAAGTTTGCAAATAGGCAGAATGGAATCGATTTCCTCCCACCTCC
GTGTGACGATCCCATGTTAGCTACACAGTGCAGAGGCTCTTGATGGTGGACTAAGCAATTCCTCCCTCGT
GCGCATCTCAGAACCCATCGGTAGGCAAAGGAAAATACGCTCAGGTGGTTGTGGTGTAGACTGTGTCAGG
CCTACGGAGTCAGCCAGTGGCTAGCGCAAGACCAGTCACTCCCTCTGCCTTCAGGCTTCTGTCAATTTCA
TTATCATCAAGCAGGAATTATGTCGTAAGTCACTGACCCTAACTGCAGACCATGAAGTAAATTATGTAAC
TAGGTTTTTGCTTCTCCAGTGGTGACCACCCCCCCCCATCCCCGCTCACAACTTGGGTTCTTCTCAGCGG
GGCGAGCTGAGAAGCGGTCATGAGCACCTGGGGATTTTAGTAAGTGTGTCTTCCTAGAATTCCTGCAGCC
CGGGGGATCCTCTAGAAATAATTTTGTTTAACTTTAAGAAGGAGATATACC
[363 nt withheld, positions 7706-8068]
TGATCTTGATGGATTTTCATACGATTGTAAATGAGCTATATTAAAGTCTATTAAAGGAAGCCCTTCTTGT
TTGAGGGAGAGATTTCTGTGCTTTCTCATATTTAATTTGCTGTTTTTAAGATATTCCAACCTAGAGTTTT
TGATGGAACTGATATATTGACAGTTCTCACCGAAGCCCTTTTATAAAGAATTGCTACTCCAATATATGGT
CAGATTAGATGCAAGAATAAAGCAGTTGTCCGAGTCTAAGTTTCTATTTTATTAATAAAAACTAAAAATG
GTACGTACAAAAAAAAAACCGGAATTCGAGCTCGGTACCCGGGGATCCTAGAAATAATTTTGTTTAACTT
TAAGAAGGAGATATACAT
[810 nt withheld, positions 8437-9246]
TAACTGGATCTAACTGGGTACCTGAGATATTTTACAGCTGGACCTAGTTTCACAATCTGTTGTCTCCGGA
TCGGCTGCTAACAAAGCCCGAAAGGAAGCTGAGTTGGCTGCTGCCACCGCTGAGCGGCTGCTAACAAAGC
CCGAAAGGAAGCTGAGTTGGCTGCTGCCACCGCTGAGCAATAACTAGCATAACCCCTTGGGGCCTCTAAA
CGGGTCTTGAGGGGTTTTTTGCTGAAAGGAGGAACTATATCCGGATATCCCGCAAGAGGCCCGGCAGTAC
CGGCATAACCAAGCCTATGCCTACAGCATCCAGGGTGACGGTGCCGAGGATGACGATGAGCGCATTGTTA
GATTTCATACACGGTGCCTGACTGCGTTAGCAATTTAACTGTGATAAACTACCGCATTAAAGCTTATCGA
TGATAAGCTGTCAAACATGAGAA
